Addgene plasmid #246334: (203-bp-DIAL-SV40)-mGL-BGH_pKG3687
Purpose: 203-bp DIAL Reporter Plasmid with SV40 expressing mGreenLantern in the presence of ZFa and editable by Cre recombinase
Depositing lab: Kate Galloway. Depositing organization: Massachusetts Institute of Technology. Publication: Programmable promoter editing for precise control of transgene expression. Kabaria SR, Bae Y, Ehmann ME, Lende-Dorn BA, Beitz AM, Peterman EL, Love KS, Ploessl DS, Galloway KE. Nat Biotechnol. 2025 Oct 13. doi: 10.1038/s41587-025-02854-y. PubMed 41083901.
Backbone
  Vector backbone: Galloway Lab pSHIP Backbone
  Backbone manufacturer: Galloway Lab
  Vector type: Mammalian Expression, Synthetic Biology
Growth in bacteria
  Bacterial resistance: Kanamycin, 50 μg/mL
  Growth temperature: 30°C
  Growth strain: NEB Stable
  Copy number: High Copy
Gene/Insert
  Gene/Insert name: mGreenLantern
  Species: Aequorea victoria
  Mutation: none
  Cloning method: Golden Gate
Terms and licenses: Academic/Nonprofit Terms; Industry Terms: Not Available to Industry
Depositor comments: Please visit https://doi.org/10.1101/2024.06.19.599813 for bioRxiv preprint.
How to cite: (203-bp-DIAL-SV40)-mGL-BGH_pKG3687 was a gift from Kate Galloway (Addgene plasmid # 246334 ; http://n2t.net/addgene:246334 ; RRID:Addgene_246334)
