[The description below was written by a language model from this plasmid's Addgene catalogue record and pLannotate feature annotations shown in this document.]
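Description:
(203-bp-DIAL-SV40)-mGL-BGH_pKG3687 is a compact (about 3.7 kb) mammalian expression and synthetic-biology reporter plasmid built by Golden Gate assembly in the depositing laboratory's pSHIP backbone. It is maintained in E. coli through a high-copy ColE1/pUC-type origin and selected with kanamycin via an aph(3')-Ia aminoglycoside phosphotransferase gene. Fragments of the rrnB T1 and T2 bacterial terminators lie between the propagation module and the mammalian cassette, where they presumably insulate the payload from read-through transcription.

The payload is a single transcription unit. An annotated SV40 early promoter element of roughly 200 bp drives mGreenLantern, a very bright monomeric GFP derivative of Aequorea victoria origin, and the transcript ends at the bovine growth hormone polyadenylation signal. Immediately upstream of the SV40 element are two loxP sites in the same orientation. They flank a spacer of about 200 bp, matching the "203-bp" in the name, in which the annotation tool detected only incidental matches to a multiple cloning site and an attB1 fragment. According to the stated purpose, reporter expression depends on a synthetic zinc-finger activator (ZFa). Its binding sites are not annotated in the feature table, but the unannotated stretch upstream of the first loxP site is a plausible location for them.

Because the loxP sites are directly repeated, Cre recombinase would excise the spacer and shorten the distance between upstream elements and the core promoter. This "edits" the promoter and would be expected to shift its output level. The construct serves as a fluorescent readout for this DIAL promoter-editing system, used to tune transgene expression in transfected mammalian cells.
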