Features (pLannotate 1.2.2; 11 found; start..end, strand, type, name):
    122..931     +  CDS            KanR: aminoglycoside phosphotransferase; aph(3')-Ia; confers resistance to kanamycin in bacteria or G418 (Geneticin®) in eukaryotes
   1021..1609    +  rep_origin     ori: high-copy-number ColE1/pMB1/pBR322/pUC origin of replication
   1777..1820    -  terminator     rrnB T1 terminator: Escherichia coli rrnB; transcription terminator T1 from the E. coli rrnB gene
   1952..1979    +  terminator     rrnB T2 terminator: transcription terminator T2 from the E. coli rrnB gene
   2178..2211    +  protein_bind   loxP: Cre-mediated recombination occurs in the 8-bp core sequence (GCATACAT). Cre recombinase
   2239..2272    +  misc_feature   MCS (fragment): multiple cloning site
   2274..2293    +  protein_bind   attB1 (fragment): mutant version of attB; recombination site for the Gateway® BP reaction BP Clonase™
   2415..2448    +  protein_bind   loxP: Cre-mediated recombination occurs in the 8-bp core sequence (GCATACAT). Cre recombinase
   2476..2672    +  promoter       SV40 promoter: SV40 early promoter
   2725..3444    +  CDS            mGreenLantern: monomeric GFP derivative that displays exceptionally high brightness in cells (Campbell et al., 2020)
   3456..3680    +  polyA_signal   bGH poly(A) signal: bovine growth hormone polyadenylation signal
>Addgene plasmid #246334 | (203-bp-DIAL-SV40)-mGL-BGH_pKG3687 | addgene full sequence | sequence record 490921 | Addgene NGS Result
CGCTCGCTGACTGCAGGTGCCCGTGTCTCAAAATCTCTGATGTTACATTGCACAAGATAAAAATATATCA
TCATGAACAATAAAACTGTCTGCTTACATAAACAGTAATACAAGGGGTGTTATGAGCCATATTCAACGGG
AAACGTCGAGGCCGCGATTAAATTCCAACATGGATGCTGATTTATATGGGTATAAATGGGCTCGCGATAA
TGTCGGGCAATCAGGTGCGACAATCTATCGCTTGTATGGGAAGCCCGATGCGCCAGAGTTGTTTCTGAAA
CATGGCAAAGGTAGCGTTGCCAATGATGTTACAGATGAGATGGTCAGACTAAACTGGCTGACGGAATTTA
TGCCTCTTCCGACCATCAAGCATTTTATCCGTACTCCTGGTGATGCATGGTTACTCACCACTGCGATCCC
CGGAAAAACAGCATTCCAGGTATTAGAAGAATATCCTGATTCAGGTGAAAATATTGTTGATGCGCTGGCA
GTGTTCCTGCGCCGGTTGCATTCGATTCCTGTTTGTAATTGTCCTTTTAACAGCGATCGCGTATTTCGTC
TAGCTCAGGCGCAATCACGAATGAATAACGGTTTGGTTGATGCGAGTGATTTTGATGACGAGCGTAATGG
CTGGCCTGTTGAACAAGTCTGGAAAGAAATGCATAAACTTTTGCCATTCTCACCGGATTCAGTCGTCACT
CATGGTGATTTCTCACTTGATAACCTTATTTTTGACGAGGGGAAATTAATAGGTTGTATTGATGTTGGAC
GAGTCGGAATCGCAGACCGATACCAGGATCTTGCCATCCTATGGAACTGCCTCGGTGAGTTTTCTCCTTC
ATTACAGAAACGGCTTTTTCAAAAATATGGTATTGATAATCCTGATATGAATAAATTGCAGTTTCATTTG
ATGCTCGATGAGTTTTTCTAATCAGAATTGGTTAATTGGTTGTAACATTATTCAGATTGGGCCCCGTTCC
ACTGAGCGTCAGACCCCGTAGAAAAGATCAAAGGATCTTCTTGAGATCCTTTTTTTCTGCGCGTAATCTG
CTGCTTGCAAACAAAAAAACCACCGCTACCAGCGGTGGTTTGTTTGCCGGATCAAGAGCTACCAACTCTT
TTTCCGAAGGTAACTGGCTTCAGCAGAGCGCAGATACCAAATACTGTTCTTCTAGTGTAGCCGTAGTTAG
GCCACCACTTCAAGAACTCTGTAGCACCGCCTACATACCTCGCTCTGCTAATCCTGTTACCAGTGGCTGC
TGCCAGTGGCGATAAGTCGTGTCTTACCGGGTTGGACTCAAGACGATAGTTACCGGATAAGGCGCAGCGG
TCGGGCTGAACGGGGGGTTCGTGCACACAGCCCAGCTTGGAGCGAACGACCTACACCGAACTGAGATACC
TACAGCGTGAGCTATGAGAAAGCGCCACGCTTCCCGAAGGGAGAAAGGCGGACAGGTATCCGGTAAGCGG
CAGGGTCGGAACAGGAGAGCGCACGAGGGAGCTTCCAGGGGGAAACGCCTGGTATCTTTATAGTCCTGTC
GGGTTTCGCCACCTCTGACTTGAGCGTCGATTTTTGTGATGCTCGTCAGGGGGGCGGAGCCTATGGAAAA
ACGCCAGCAACGCGGCCTTTTTACGGTTCCTGGCCTTTTGCTGGCCTTTTGCTCACATGTTCTTTCCTGC
GTTATCCCCTGATTCTGTGGATAACCGTATTACCGCTAGCATGGATCTCGGGGACGTCTAACTACTAAGC
GAGAGTAGGGAACTGCCAGGCATCAAATAAAACGAAAGGCTCAGTCGGAAGACTGGGCCTTTCGTTTTAT
CTGTTGTTTGTCGGTGAACGCTCTCCTGAGTAGGACAAATCCGCCGGGAGCGGATTTGAACGTTGTGAAG
CAACGGCCCGGAGGGTGGCGGGCAGGACGCCCGCCATAAACTGCCAGGCATCAAACTAAGCAGAAGGCCA
TCCTGACGGATGGCCTTTTTGCGTTTCTACAAACTCTTCCTGTTAGTTAGTTACTTAAGCTCGGGCCCAC
CTGCAGTCTACTTACTCGGATCGGGAGATCTGAATTGGAGTGAGGACGTGTAGAGTGAGGACGTGCGGAG
TGAGGACGTGTAGAGTGAGGACGTGCGGAGTGAGGACGTGTAGAGTGAGGACGTGCCCTCCTCTGGATCA
AATCCGAATAACTTCGTATAGCATACATTATACGAAGTTATCTCGAGTCGCTCGGTACGATTTAAATTGA
ATTCTGCAGTCGACGGTACCGCGGGCCCGGGACTTTGTACAAAAAAGCAGGCTCCACCATGGGAACCAAT
TCAGTCGACTGGATCCGGTACCTCCTACAGCTCCTGGGCAACGTGCTGGTTATTGTGCTGTCTCATCATT
TTGGCAAAGAATTGATTAATTCGAGCGAACGCGTATAACTTCGTATAGCATACATTATACGAAGTTATCG
GATTTGATCTGATCAAGCAACTAGTTGCATCTCAATTAGTCAGCAACCATAGTCCCGCCCCTAACTCCGC
CCATCCCGCCCCTAACTCCGCCCAGTTCCGCCCATTCTCCGCCCCATCGCTGACTAATTTTTTTTATTTA
TGCAGAGGCCGAGGCCGCCTCGGCCTCTGAGCTATTCCAGAAGTAGTGAGGAGGCTTTTTTGGAGGCCTA
GGCTTTTGCAAAAAGCTTAATCCGCTAGTCTACTACCAGAGCTCATCGCTAGCAATGAGCCACCATGGTG
AGCAAGGGCGAGGAGCTGTTCACCGGGGTGGTGCCCATCCTGGTCGAGCTGGACGGCGACGTAAACGGCC
ACAAGTTCAGCGTCCGCGGCGAGGGCGAGGGCGATGCCACCAACGGCAAGCTGACCCTGAAGTTCATCTG
CACCACCGGCAAGCTGCCCGTGCCCTGGCCCACCCTCGTGACCACCTTAGGCTACGGCGTGGCCTGCTTC
GCCCGCTACCCCGACCACATGAAGCAGCACGACTTCTTCAAGTCCGCCATGCCCGAAGGCTACGTCCAGG
AGCGCACCATCTCTTTCAAGGACGACGGTACCTACAAGACCCGCGCCGAGGTGAAGTTCGAGGGCGACAC
CCTGGTGAACCGCATCGTGCTGAAGGGCATCGACTTCAAGGAGGACGGCAACATCCTGGGGCACAAGCTG
GAGTACAACTTCAACAGCCACAAGGTCTATATCACGGCCGACAAGCAGAAGAACGGCATCAAGGCTAACT
TCAAGACCCGCCACAACGTTGAGGACGGCGGCGTGCAGCTCGCCGACCACTACCAGCAGAACACCCCCAT
CGGCGACGGCCCCGTGCTGCTGCCCGACAACCACTACCTGAGCCATCAGTCCAAACTGAGCAAAGACCCC
AACGAGAAGCGCGATCACATGGTCCTGAAGGAGAGGGTGACCGCCGCCGGGATTACACATGACATGGACG
AGCTGTACAAGTAACAACGTTGCACCTGTGCCTTCTAGTTGCCAGCCATCTGTTGTTTGCCCCTCCCCCG
TGCCTTCCTTGACCCTGGAAGGTGCCACTCCCACTGTCCTTTCCTAATAAAATGAGGAAATTGCATCGCA
TTGTCTGAGTAGGTGTCATTCTATTCTGGGGGGTGGGGTGGGGCAGGACAGCAAGGGGGAGGATTGGGAA
GACAATAGCAGGCATGCTGGGGATGCGGTGGGCTCTATGG
