>Addgene plasmid #246334 | (203-bp-DIAL-SV40)-mGL-BGH_pKG3687 | depositor partial sequence | sequence record 484333 | Promoter (203-bp-DIAL-SV40)
AGATCTGAATTGGAGTGAGGACGTGTAGAGTGAGGACGTGCGGAGTGAGGACGTGTAGAGTGAGGACGTG
CGGAGTGAGGACGTGTAGAGTGAGGACGTGCCCTCCTCTGGATCAAATCCGAATAACTTCGTATAGCATA
CATTATACGAAGTTATCTCGAGTCGCTCGGTACGATTTAAATTGAATTCTGCAGTCGACGGTACCGCGGG
CCCGGGACTTTGTACAAAAAAGCAGGCTCCACCATGGGAACCAATTCAGTCGACTGGATCCGGTACCTCC
TACAGCTCCTGGGCAACGTGCTGGTTATTGTGCTGTCTCATCATTTTGGCAAAGAATTGATTAATTCGAG
CGAACGCGTATAACTTCGTATAGCATACATTATACGAAGTTATCGGATTTGATCTGATCAAGCAACTAGT
TGCATCTCAATTAGTCAGCAACCATAGTCCCGCCCCTAACTCCGCCCATCCCGCCCCTAACTCCGCCCAG
TTCCGCCCATTCTCCGCCCCATCGCTGACTAATTTTTTTTATTTATGCAGAGGCCGAGGCCGCCTCGGCC
TCTGAGCTATTCCAGAAGTAGTGAGGAGGCTTTTTTGGAGGCCTAGGCTTTTGCAAAAAGCTTAATCCGC
TAGTCTACTACCAGAGCTCATCGCTAGC
